>Addgene plasmid #117438 | rk18s | addgene full sequence | sequence record 226383 | Addgene NGS Result
TCCCTTATGCGACTCCTGCATTAGGAAGCAGCCCAGTAGTAGGTTGAGGCCGTTGAGCACCGCCGCCGCA
AGGAATGGTGCATGCAAGGAGATGGCGCCCAACAGTCCCCCGGCCACGGGGCCTGCCACCATACCCACGC
CGAAACAAGCGCTCATGAGCCCGAAGTGGCGAGCCCGATCTTCCCCATCGGTGATGTCGGCGATATAGGC
GCCAGCAACCGCACCTGTGGCGCCGGTGATGCCGGCCACGATGCGTCCGGCGTAGAGGATCGAGATCTCG
ATCCCGCGAAATTAATACGACTCACTATAGGGAGACCACAACGGTTTCCCTCTAGATCACAAGTTTGTAC
AAAAAAGCAGGCTTAGAAGGAGATAGAACCATGGGTTCTGTGAATTCCAGAGGTCACAAGGCGGAAGCCC
AGGTGGTGATGATGGGCCTGGACTCGGCGGGCAAGACCACGCTCCTTTACAAGCTGAAGGGCCACCAGCT
GGTGGAGACCCTGCCCACTGTTGGTTTCAACGTGGAGCCTCTGAAAGCTCCTGGGCACGTGTCACTGACT
CTCTGGGACGTTGGGGGGCAGGCCCCGCTCAGAGCCAGCTGGAAGGACTATCTGGAAGGCACAGATATCC
TCGTGTACGTACTGGACAGCACAGATGAAGCCCGCTTACCCGAGTCGGCGGCTGAGCTCACAGAAGTCCT
GAACGACCCCAACATGGCTGGCGTCCCCTTCTTGGTGCTGGCCAACAAGCAGGAGGCACCTGATGCACTT
CCGCTGCTTAAGATCAGAAACAGGCTGAGTCTAGAGAGATTCCAGGACCACCGCTGGGAGCTCCGGGGCT
GCAGTGCCCTCACTGGGGAGGGGCTGCCCGAGGCCCTGCAGAGCCTGTGGAGCCTCCTGAAATCTCGCAG
CTGCATGTGTCTGCAGGCGAGAGCCCATGGGGCTGAGCGCGGAGACAGCAAGAGATCTTGATAGGACCCA
GCTTTCTTGTACAAAGTGGTGATGATCCGGCTGCTAACAAAGCCCGAAAGGAAGCTGAGTTGGCTGCTGC
CACCGCTGAGCAATAACTAGCATAACCCCTTGGGGCCTCTAAACGGGTCTTGAGGGGTTTTTTGCTGAAA
GGAGGAACTATATCCGGATATCCACAGGACGGGTGTGGTCGCCATGATCGCGTAGTCGATAGTGGCTCCA
AGTAGCGAAGCGAGCAGGACTGGGCGGCGGCCAAAGCGGTCGGACAGTGCTCCGAGAACGGGTGCGCATA
GAAATTGCATCAACGCATATAGCGCTAGCAGCACGCCATAGTGACTGGCGATGCTGTCGGAATGGACGAT
ATCCCGCAAGAGGCCCGGCAGTACCGGCATAACCAAGCCTATGCCTACAGCATCCAGGGTGACGGTGCCG
AGGATGACGATGAGCGCATTGTTAGATTTCATACACGGTGCCTGACTGCGTTAGCAATTTAACTGTGATA
AACTACCGCATTAAAGCTTATCGATGATAAGCTGTCAAACATGAGAATTCTTGAAGACGAAAGGGCCTCG
TGATACGCCTATTTTTATAGGTTAATGTCATGATAATAATGGTTTCTTAGACGTCAGGTGGCACTTTTCG
GGGAAATGTGCGCGGAACCCCTATTTGTTTATTTTTCTAAATACATTCAAATATGTATCCGCTCATGAGA
CAATAACCCTGATAAATGCTTCAATAATATTGAAAAAGGAAGAGTATGAGTATTCAACATTTCCGTGTCG
CCCTTATTCCCTTTTTTGCGGCATTTTGCCTTCCTGTTTTTGCTCACCCAGAAACGCTGGTGAAAGTAAA
AGATGCTGAAGATCAGTTGGGTGCACGAGTGGGTTACATCGAACTGGATCTCAACAGCGGTAAGATCCTT
GAGAGTTTTCGCCCCGAAGAACGTTTTCCAATGATGAGCACTTTTAAAGTTCTGCTATGTGGCGCGGTAT
TATCCCGTGTTGACGCCGGGCAAGAGCAACTCGGTCGCCGCATACACTATTCTCAGAATGACTTGGTTGA
GTACTCACCAGTCACAGAAAAGCATCTTACGGATGGCATGACAGTAAGAGAATTATGCAGTGCTGCCATA
ACCATGAGTGATAACACTGCGGCCAACTTACTTCTGACAACGATCGGAGGACCGAAGGAGCTAACCGCTT
TTTTGCACAACATGGGGGATCATGTAACTCGCCTTGATCGTTGGGAACCGGAGCTGAATGAAGCCATACC
AAACGACGAGCGTGACACCACGATGCCTGCAGCAATGGCAACAACGTTGCGCAAACTATTAACTGGCGAA
CTACTTACTCTAGCTTCCCGGCAACAATTAATAGACTGGATGGAGGCGGATAAAGTTGCAGGACCACTTC
TGCGCTCGGCCCTTCCGGCTGGCTGGTTTATTGCTGATAAATCTGGAGCCGGTGAGCGTGGGTCTCGCGG
TATCATTGCAGCACTGGGGCCAGATGGTAAGCCCTCCCGTATCGTAGTTATCTACACGACGGGGAGTCAG
GCAACTATGGATGAACGAAATAGACAGATCGCTGAGATAGGTGCCTCACTGATTAAGCATTGGTAACTGT
CAGACCAAGTTTACTCATATATACTTTAGATTGATTTAAAACTTCATTTTTAATTTAAAAGGATCTAGGT
GAAGATCCTTTTTGATAATCTCATGACCAAAATCCCTTAACGTGAGTTTTCGTTCCACTGAGCGTCAGAC
CCCGTAGAAAAGATCAAAGGATCTTCTTGAGATCCTTTTTTTCTGCGCGTAATCTGCTGCTTGCAAACAA
AAAAACCACCGCTACCAGCGGTGGTTTGTTTGCCGGATCAAGAGCTACCAACTCTTTTTCCGAAGGTAAC
TGGCTTCAGCAGAGCGCAGATACCAAATACTGTCCTTCTAGTGTAGCCGTAGTTAGGCCACCACTTCAAG
AACTCTGTAGCACCGCCTACATACCTCGCTCTGCTAATCCTGTTACCAGTGGCTGCTGCCAGTGGCGATA
AGTCGTGTCTTACCGGGTTGGACTCAAGACGATAGTTACCGGATAAGGCGCAGCGGTCGGGCTGAACGGG
GGGTTCGTGCACACAGCCCAGCTTGGAGCGAACGACCTACACCGAACTGAGATACCTACAGCGTGAGCTA
TGAGAAAGCGCCACGCTTCCCGAAGGGAGAAAGGCGGACAGGTATCCGGTAAGCGGCAGGGTCGGAACAG
GAGAGCGCACGAGGGAGCTTCCAGGGGGAAACGCCTGGTATCTTTATAGTCCTGTCGGGTTTCGCCACCT
CTGACTTGAGCGTCGATTTTTGTGATGCTCGTCAGGGGGGCGGAGCCTATGGAAAAACGCCAGCAACGCG
GCCTTTTTACGGTTCCTGGCCTTTTGCTGGCCTTTTGCTCACATGTTCTTTCCTGCGTTATCCCCTGATT
CTGTGGATAACCGTATTACCGCCTTTGAGTGAGCTGATACCGCTCGCCGCAGCCGAACGACCGAGCGCAG
CGAGTCAGTGAGCGAGGAAGCGGAAGAGCGCCTGATGCGGTATTTTCTCCTTACGCATCTGTGCGGTATT
TCACACCGCAATGGTGCACTCTCAGTACAATCTGCTCTGATGCCGCATAGTTAAGCCAGTATACACTCCG
CTATCGCTACGTGACTGGGTCATGGCTGCGCCCCGACACCCGCCAACACCCGCTGACGCGCCCTGACGGG
CTTGTCTGCTCCCGGCATCCGCTTACAGACAAGCTGTGACCGTCTCCGGGAGCTGCATGTGTCAGAGGTT
TTCACCGTCATCACCGAAACGCGCGAGGCAGCTGCGGTAAAGCTCATCAGCGTGGTCGTGAAGCGATTCA
CAGATGTCTGCCTGTTCATCCGCGTCCAGCTCGTTGAGTTTCTCCAGAAGCGTTAATGTCTGGCTTCTGA
TAAAGCGGGCCATGTTAAGGGCGGTTTTTTCCTGTTTGGTCACTGATGCCTCCGTGTAAGGGGGATTTCT
GTTCATGGGGGTAATGATACCGATGAAACGAGAGAGGATGCTCACGATACGGGTTACTGATGATGAACAT
GCCCGGTTACTGGAACGTTGTGAGGGTAAACAACTGGCGGTATGGATGCGGCGGGACCAGAGAAAAATCA
CTCAGGGTCAATGCCAGCGCTTCGTTAATACAGATGTAGGTGTTCCACAGGGTAGCCAGCAGCATCCTGC
GATGCAGATCCGGAACATAATGGTGCAGGGCGCTGACTTCCGCGTTTCCAGACTTTACGAAACACGGAAA
CCGAAGACCATTCATGTTGTTGCTCAGGTCGCAGACGTTTTGCAGCAGCAGTCGCTTCACGTTCGCTCGC
GTATCGGTGATTCATTCTGCTAACCAGTAAGGCAACCCCGCCAGCCTAGCCGGGTCCTCAACGACAGGAG
CACGATCATGCGCACCCGTGGCCAGGACCCAACGCTGCCCGAGATGCGCCGCGTGCGGCTGCTGGAGATG
GCGGACGCGATGGATATGTTCTGCCAAGGGTTGGTTTGCGCATTCACAGTTCTCCGCAAGAATTGATTGG
CTCCAATTCTTGGAGTGGTGAATCCGTTAGCGAGGTGCCGCCGGCTTCCATTCAGGTCGAGGTGGCCCGG
CTCCATGCACCGCGACGCAACGCGGGGAGGCAGACAAGGTATAGGGCGGCGCCTACAATCCATGCCAACC
CGTTCCATGTGCTCGCCGAGGCGGCATAAATCGCCGTGACGATCAGCGGTCCAATGATCGAAGTTAGGCT
GGTAAGAGCCGCGAGCGATCCTTGAAGCTGTCCCTGATGGTCGTCATCTACCTGCCTGGACAGCATGGCC
TGCAACGCGGGCATCCCGATGCCGCCGGAAGCGAGAAGAATCATAATGGGGAAGGCCATCCAGCCTCGCG
TCGCGAACGCCAGCAAGACGTAGCCCAGCGCGTCGGCCGCCATGCCGGCGATAATGGCCTGCTTCTCGCC
GAAACGTTTGGTGGCGGGACCAGTGACGAAGGCTTGAGCGAGGGCGTGCAAGATTCCGAATACCGCAAGC
GACAGGCCGATCATCGTCGCGCTCCAGCGAAAGCGGTCCTCGCCGAAAATGACCCAGAGCGCTGCCGGCA
CCTGTCCTACGAGTTGCATGATAAAGAAGACAGTCATAAGTGCGGCGACGATAGTCATGCCCCGCGCCCA
CCGGAAGGAGCTGACTGGGTTGAAGGCTCTCAAGGGCATCGGTCGATCGACGCTC
Features (pLannotate 1.2.2; 15 found; start..end, strand, type, name):
    293..311     +  promoter       T7 promoter: promoter for bacteriophage T7 RNA polymerase
    339..363     +  protein_bind   attB1: mutant version of attB; recombination site for the Gateway® BP reaction BP Clonase™
    381..968     +  CDS            ARL11: ARL11_HUMAN - Also known as ARLTS1. Experimental evidence at protein level: Swiss-Prot protein existence level 1. May play a role in apoptosis. May act as a tumor suppressor. From Homo sapiens (Human).
    976..1000    -  protein_bind   attB2: mutant version of attB; recombination site for the Gateway® BP reaction BP Clonase™
   1010..1059    +  CDS            SET1 (fragment): solubility-enhancement tag derived from T7 phage gene 10B
   1067..1114    +  terminator     T7 terminator: transcription terminator for bacteriophage T7 RNA polymerase
   1140..1432    -  CDS            TcR (fragment): tetracycline efflux protein; tet; confers resistance to tetracycline
   1480..1508    -  promoter       tet promoter: E. coli promoter for tetracycline efflux protein gene
   1621..1725    +  promoter       AmpR promoter: bla
   1726..2586    +  CDS            AmpR: β-lactamase; bla; confers resistance to ampicillin, carbenicillin, and related antibiotics
   2757..3345    +  rep_origin     ori: high-copy-number ColE1/pMB1/pBR322/pUC origin of replication
   3531..3670    -  misc_feature   bom: basis of mobility region from pBR322
   3772..3963    -  CDS            rop: Rop protein, which maintains plasmids at low copy number; rop
   3980..4360    +  CDS            YPB1_ECOLX: Protein predicted: Swiss-Prot protein existence level 4. From Escherichia coli.
   4602..271     -  CDS            TcR (fragment) (across the origin): tetracycline efflux protein; tet; confers resistance to tetracycline
