[The description below was written by a language model from this plasmid's Addgene catalogue record and pLannotate feature annotations shown in this document.]
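Description:
rk18s is a bacterial expression plasmid built on the pET3c backbone for producing human ARL11 (also known as ARLTS1), an ARF-like small GTPase that Swiss-Prot annotation links tentatively to apoptosis and tumour suppression. The sequenced plasmid is 5,235 nt. It replicates in E. coli from a ColE1/pMB1-type origin and is selected with ampicillin through the β-lactamase gene and its native promoter. The backbone retains pBR322-derived elements, including the bom mobility region, the rop gene and two interrupted fragments of the tetracycline resistance gene with its promoter, which are remnants rather than a working marker. The catalogue lists the plasmid as high copy, although rop is normally associated with reduced copy number.

The 588 bp ARL11 coding sequence sits downstream of a T7 promoter and upstream of a T7 terminator, so expression depends on a host that supplies T7 RNA polymerase, as in the usual pET arrangement. No lac operator or lacI is annotated. The insert is flanked by attB1 and attB2 sites, which suggests it passed through Gateway recombination at some stage, though the record lists the cloning method as unknown. No affinity or epitope tag is annotated on the ARL11 reading frame. A short fragment matching a T7 gene 10-derived sequence lies after attB2 and is probably backbone residue, not a fused tag.

The insert carries a C148R substitution, and the depositor notes that they cannot confirm this change is without effect on function, so this should be considered when interpreting results. The stated purpose is simply expression of ARL11, presumably as recombinant protein for biochemical study.
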