Addgene plasmid #117438: rk18s
Purpose: Expression of ARL11
Depositing lab: Richard Kahn. Depositing organization: Emory University.
Backbone
  Vector backbone: pET3c
  Vector type: Bacterial Expression
Growth in bacteria
  Bacterial resistance: Ampicillin, 100 μg/mL
  Growth temperature: 37°C
  Growth strain: DH5alpha
  Copy number: High Copy
Gene/Insert
  Gene/Insert name: ARL11
  Species: H. sapiens (human)
  Insert size (bp): 588
  Mutation: C148R (see comments below)
  Entrez Gene: ARL11 (a.k.a. ARLTS1)
  Cloning method: Unknown
Terms and licenses: Academic/Nonprofit Terms; Industry Terms: Not Available to Industry
Depositor comments: Please note we cannot confirm that C148R mutation will not affect plasmid function.
How to cite: rk18s was a gift from Richard Kahn (Addgene plasmid # 117438 ; http://n2t.net/addgene:117438 ; RRID:Addgene_117438)
